Addgene plasmid #165999: pET19b-DAD2 cPGFP(A165)
Purpose: Expression of coding sequence in Escherichia coli
Depositing lab: Claudia Vickers. Depositing organization: University of Queensland. Publication: Rational Design of Novel Fluorescent Enzyme Biosensors for Direct Detection of Strigolactones. Chesterfield RJ, Whitfield JH, Pouvreau B, Cao D, Alexandrov K, Beveridge CA, Vickers CE. ACS Synth Biol. 2020 Aug 21;9(8):2107-2118. doi: 10.1021/acssynbio.0c00192. Epub 2020 Aug 11. PubMed 32786922.
Backbone
  Vector backbone: pET19b
  Backbone size w/o insert (bp): 5717
  Vector type: Bacterial Expression
Growth in bacteria
  Bacterial resistance: Ampicillin, 100 μg/mL
  Growth temperature: 37°C
  Growth strain: DH5alpha
  Copy number: High Copy
Gene/Insert
  Gene/Insert name: DAD2 cPGFP(A165)
  Species: Synthetic
  Promoter: T7 promoter
  Cloning method: Gibson Cloning
Terms and licenses: Academic/Nonprofit Terms; Industry Terms: Not Available to Industry
How to cite: pET19b-DAD2 cPGFP(A165) was a gift from Claudia Vickers (Addgene plasmid # 165999 ; http://n2t.net/addgene:165999 ; RRID:Addgene_165999)
