[The description below was written by a language model from this plasmid's Addgene catalogue record and pLannotate feature annotations shown in this document.]
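Description:
pET19b-DAD2 cPGFP(A165) is a bacterial expression plasmid built on the pET19b backbone for producing a synthetic fusion protein in Escherichia coli. It is propagated through a ColE1/pMB1-type origin and selected with ampicillin via the β-lactamase gene. The catalogue lists it as high copy, although the annotated backbone retains the pBR322-derived rop gene and bom region, elements usually associated with lower copy number. Several non-functional fragments of the tetracycline resistance gene and its promoter are also annotated; these are remnants of the pBR322 lineage rather than working markers.

The insert, assembled by Gibson cloning, sits in a standard pET expression cassette: a T7 promoter followed by a lac operator, the T7 gene 10 ribosome binding site, and a downstream T7 terminator. A plasmid-borne lacI gene with its own promoter supplies lac repressor, so transcription stays repressed until IPTG is added in a host that provides T7 RNA polymerase. Within the open reading frame, the automated annotation recognises only a GFP-derived segment (labelled cEGFP), flanked on both sides by unannotated coding sequence. This fits the construct name, which suggests a circularly permuted GFP inserted into DAD2 at position A165, though the DAD2 portions are not annotated. pET19b normally offers an N-terminal His tag, but the record annotates no tag, so its presence here is unconfirmed.

The associated publication concerns the rational design of fluorescent enzyme biosensors for direct detection of strigolactones, so this plasmid is presumably used to express one such sensor variant recombinantly in E. coli for purification and fluorescence characterisation.
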