Features (pLannotate 1.2.2; 18 found; start..end, strand, type, name):
     11..290     -  CDS            TcR (fragment): tetracycline efflux protein; tet; confers resistance to tetracycline
    312..330     +  promoter       T7 promoter: promoter for bacteriophage T7 RNA polymerase
    331..355     +  protein_bind   lac operator: The lac repressor binds to the lac operator to inhibit transcription in E. coli. This inhibition can be relieved by adding lactose or isopropyl-β-D-thiogalactopyranoside (IPTG). lac repressor encoded by lacI
    370..392     +  RBS            RBS: efficient ribosome binding site from bacteriophage T7 gene 10 (Olins and Rangwala, 1989)
    903..1625    +  CDS            cEGFP: cEGFP is a basic (constitutively fluorescent) green fluorescent protein published in 2008, derived from Aequorea victoria.
   1959..2006    +  terminator     T7 terminator: transcription terminator for bacteriophage T7 RNA polymerase
   2029..2133    -  CDS            TcR (fragment): tetracycline efflux protein; tet; confers resistance to tetracycline
   2181..2209    -  promoter       tet promoter: E. coli promoter for tetracycline efflux protein gene
   2322..2426    +  promoter       AmpR promoter: bla
   2427..3287    +  CDS            AmpR: β-lactamase; bla; confers resistance to ampicillin, carbenicillin, and related antibiotics
   3458..4046    +  rep_origin     ori: high-copy-number ColE1/pMB1/pBR322/pUC origin of replication
   4232..4371    -  misc_feature   bom: basis of mobility region from pBR322
   4473..4664    -  CDS            rop: Rop protein, which maintains plasmids at low copy number; rop
   4681..5061    +  CDS            YPB1_ECOLX: Protein predicted: Swiss-Prot protein existence level 4. From Escherichia coli.
   5303..5927    -  CDS            TcR (fragment): tetracycline efflux protein; tet; confers resistance to tetracycline
   5942..5963    -  protein_bind   CAP binding site: CAP binding activates transcription in the presence of cAMP. E. coli catabolite activator protein
   5976..7058    -  CDS            lacI: lac repressor; lacI; The lac repressor binds to the lac operator to inhibit transcription in E. coli. This inhibition can be relieved by adding lactose or isopropyl-β-D-thiogalactopyranoside (IPTG).
   7059..3       -  promoter       lacI promoter (across the origin): lacI
>Addgene plasmid #165999 | pET19b-DAD2 cPGFP(A165) | addgene full sequence | sequence record 329488 | Addgene NGS Result
GTCCGGGATCTCGACGCTCTCCCTTATGCGACTCCTGCATTAGGAAGCAGCCCAGTAGTAGGTTGAGGCC
GTTGAGCACCGCCGCCGCAAGGAATGGTGCATGCAAGGAGATGGCGCCCAACAGTCCCCCGGCCACGGGG
CCTGCCACCATACCCACGCCGAAACAAGCGCTCATGAGCCCGAAGTGGCGAGCCCGATCTTCCCCATCGG
TGATGTCGGCGATATAGGCGCCAGCAACCGCACCTGTGGCGCCGGTGATGCCGGCCACGATGCGTCCGGC
GTAGAGGATCGAGATCTCGATCCCGCGAAATTAATACGACTCACTATAGGGGAATTGTGAGCGGATAACA
ATTCCCCTCTAGAAATAATTTTGTTTAACTTTAAGAAGGAGATATACCATGGGTCAAACTTTACTGGACG
CCTTGAATGTGAGGGTTGTAGGCAGCGGAGAGAGAGTGTTGGTACTTGCTCACGGGTTTGGTACCGACCA
GTCCGCTTGGAATAGGATTCTACCCTTTTTCCTTAGGGACTATAGAGTTGTACTATACGATTTGGTGTGT
GCAGGATCAGTTAACCCTGACTTCTTTGATTTTAGGAGGTACACAACACTTGACCCTTATGTGGATGATT
TGCTGCATATATTAGACGCGCTGGGGATAGACTGTTGCGCTTATGTTGGTCATTCAGTATCAGCAATGAT
CGGCATATTGGCGTCTATACGTAGGCCGGAATTATTTTCTAAGCTAATTTTGATAGGCGCGAGTCCTAGG
TTTCTAAACGATGAAGACTACCACGGCGGTTTCGAGCAAGGAGAAATCGAAAAGGTCTTTTCCGCGATGG
AGGCAAACTATGAGGCGTGGGTGAATGGATTCGCGCCTTTGGCAGTGGGCGCTGCATCGTATAACGTCTT
TATCATGGCCGACAAGCAGAAGAACGGCATCAAGGCGAACTTCAAGATCCGCCACAACATCGAGGACGGC
GGCGTGCAGCTCGCCTATCACTACCAGCAGAACACCCCCATCGGCGACGGCCCCGTGCTGCTGCCCGACA
ACCACTACCTGAGCGTGCAGTCCAAACTGAGCAAAGACCCCAACGAGAAGCGCGATCACATGGTCCTGCT
GGAGTTCGTGACCGCCGCCGGGATCACTCTCGGCATGGACGAGCTGTACAAGGGCGGTACCGGAGGGAGC
ATGGTGAGCAAGGGCGAGGAGCTGTTCACCGGGGTGGTGCCCATCCTGGTCGAGCTGGACGGCGACGTAA
ACGGCCACAAGTTCAGCGTGTCCGGCGAGGGCGAGGGCGATGCCACCTACGGCAAGCTGACCCTGAAGTT
CATCTGCACCACCGGCAAGCTGCCCGTGCCCTGGCCCACCCTCGTGACCACCCTGACCTACGGCGTGCAG
TGCTTCAGCCGCTACCCCGACCACATGAAGCAGCACGACTTCTTCAAGTCCGCCATGCCCGAAGGCTACA
TTCAGGAGCGCACCATCTTCTTCAAGGACGACGGCAACTATAAGACACGCGCTGAGGTTAAGTTCGAGGG
CGACACTCTGGTTAACCGCATCGAGCTGAAGGGCATCGACTTCAAGGAGGACGGCAACATCCTGGGCCAT
AAGCTTGAATATAACTTCAACGCGTCCGATGTACCGGCAGCGGTAAGGGAATTCTCCCGTACACTGTTTA
ACATGCGTCCAGACATAACTTTGTTCGTTAGTAGGACAGTATTCAACAGCGATATGAGAGGTGTTTTGGG
CTTAGTGAAGGTCCCTTGTCATATCTTTCAGACAGCTAGAGATCATTCTGTGCCTGCGAGTGTAGCCACT
TATCTAAAGAACCACCTAGGCGGTAAAAATACAGTGCACTGGCTTAACATAGAAGGTCACCTTCCACATC
TAAGTGCGCCCACTCTTTTAGCACAAGAGCTTAGGCGTGCACTGTCTCATCGTTAAGCTGAGCAATAACT
AGCATAACCCCTTGGGGCCTCTAAACGGGTCTTGAGGGGTTTTTTGCTGAAAGGAGGAACTATATCCGGA
TATCCCGCAAGAGGCCCGGCAGTACCGGCATAACCAAGCCTATGCCTACAGCATCCAGGGTGACGGTGCC
GAGGATGACGATGAGCGCATTGTTAGATTTCATACACGGTGCCTGACTGCGTTAGCAATTTAACTGTGAT
AAACTACCGCATTAAAGCTTATCGATGATAAGCTGTCAAACATGAGAATTCTTGAAGACGAAAGGGCCTC
GTGATACGCCTATTTTTATAGGTTAATGTCATGATAATAATGGTTTCTTAGACGTCAGGTGGCACTTTTC
GGGGAAATGTGCGCGGAACCCCTATTTGTTTATTTTTCTAAATACATTCAAATATGTATCCGCTCATGAG
ACAATAACCCTGATAAATGCTTCAATAATATTGAAAAAGGAAGAGTATGAGTATTCAACATTTCCGTGTC
GCCCTTATTCCCTTTTTTGCGGCATTTTGCCTTCCTGTTTTTGCTCACCCAGAAACGCTGGTGAAAGTAA
AAGATGCTGAAGATCAGTTGGGTGCACGAGTGGGTTACATCGAACTGGATCTCAACAGCGGTAAGATCCT
TGAGAGTTTTCGCCCCGAAGAACGTTTTCCAATGATGAGCACTTTTAAAGTTCTGCTATGTGGCGCGGTA
TTATCCCGTGTTGACGCCGGGCAAGAGCAACTCGGTCGCCGCATACACTATTCTCAGAATGACTTGGTTG
AGTACTCACCAGTCACAGAAAAGCATCTTACGGATGGCATGACAGTAAGAGAATTATGCAGTGCTGCCAT
AACCATGAGTGATAACACTGCGGCCAACTTACTTCTGACAACGATCGGAGGACCGAAGGAGCTAACCGCT
TTTTTGCACAACATGGGGGATCATGTAACTCGCCTTGATCGTTGGGAACCGGAGCTGAATGAAGCCATAC
CAAACGACGAGCGTGACACCACGATGCCTGCAGCAATGGCAACAACGTTGCGCAAACTATTAACTGGCGA
ACTACTTACTCTAGCTTCCCGGCAACAATTAATAGACTGGATGGAGGCGGATAAAGTTGCAGGACCACTT
CTGCGCTCGGCCCTTCCGGCTGGCTGGTTTATTGCTGATAAATCTGGAGCCGGTGAGCGTGGGTCTCGCG
GTATCATTGCAGCACTGGGGCCAGATGGTAAGCCCTCCCGTATCGTAGTTATCTACACGACGGGGAGTCA
GGCAACTATGGATGAACGAAATAGACAGATCGCTGAGATAGGTGCCTCACTGATTAAGCATTGGTAACTG
TCAGACCAAGTTTACTCATATATACTTTAGATTGATTTAAAACTTCATTTTTAATTTAAAAGGATCTAGG
TGAAGATCCTTTTTGATAATCTCATGACCAAAATCCCTTAACGTGAGTTTTCGTTCCACTGAGCGTCAGA
CCCCGTAGAAAAGATCAAAGGATCTTCTTGAGATCCTTTTTTTCTGCGCGTAATCTGCTGCTTGCAAACA
AAAAAACCACCGCTACCAGCGGTGGTTTGTTTGCCGGATCAAGAGCTACCAACTCTTTTTCCGAAGGTAA
CTGGCTTCAGCAGAGCGCAGATACCAAATACTGTCCTTCTAGTGTAGCCGTAGTTAGGCCACCACTTCAA
GAACTCTGTAGCACCGCCTACATACCTCGCTCTGCTAATCCTGTTACCAGTGGCTGCTGCCAGTGGCGAT
AAGTCGTGTCTTACCGGGTTGGACTCAAGACGATAGTTACCGGATAAGGCGCAGCGGTCGGGCTGAACGG
GGGGTTCGTGCACACAGCCCAGCTTGGAGCGAACGACCTACACCGAACTGAGATACCTACAGCGTGAGCT
ATGAGAAAGCGCCACGCTTCCCGAAGGGAGAAAGGCGGACAGGTATCCGGTAAGCGGCAGGGTCGGAACA
GGAGAGCGCACGAGGGAGCTTCCAGGGGGAAACGCCTGGTATCTTTATAGTCCTGTCGGGTTTCGCCACC
TCTGACTTGAGCGTCGATTTTTGTGATGCTCGTCAGGGGGGCGGAGCCTATGGAAAAACGCCAGCAACGC
GGCCTTTTTACGGTTCCTGGCCTTTTGCTGGCCTTTTGCTCACATGTTCTTTCCTGCGTTATCCCCTGAT
TCTGTGGATAACCGTATTACCGCCTTTGAGTGAGCTGATACCGCTCGCCGCAGCCGAACGACCGAGCGCA
GCGAGTCAGTGAGCGAGGAAGCGGAAGAGCGCCTGATGCGGTATTTTCTCCTTACGCATCTGTGCGGTAT
TTCACACCGCAATGGTGCACTCTCAGTACAATCTGCTCTGATGCCGCATAGTTAAGCCAGTATACACTCC
GCTATCGCTACGTGACTGGGTCATGGCTGCGCCCCGACACCCGCCAACACCCGCTGACGCGCCCTGACGG
GCTTGTCTGCTCCCGGCATCCGCTTACAGACAAGCTGTGACCGTCTCCGGGAGCTGCATGTGTCAGAGGT
TTTCACCGTCATCACCGAAACGCGCGAGGCAGCTGCGGTAAAGCTCATCAGCGTGGTCGTGAAGCGATTC
ACAGATGTCTGCCTGTTCATCCGCGTCCAGCTCGTTGAGTTTCTCCAGAAGCGTTAATGTCTGGCTTCTG
ATAAAGCGGGCCATGTTAAGGGCGGTTTTTTCCTGTTTGGTCACTGATGCCTCCGTGTAAGGGGGATTTC
TGTTCATGGGGGTAATGATACCGATGAAACGAGAGAGGATGCTCACGATACGGGTTACTGATGATGAACA
TGCCCGGTTACTGGAACGTTGTGAGGGTAAACAACTGGCGGTATGGATGCGGCGGGACCAGAGAAAAATC
ACTCAGGGTCAATGCCAGCGCTTCGTTAATACAGATGTAGGTGTTCCACAGGGTAGCCAGCAGCATCCTG
CGATGCAGATCCGGAACATAATGGTGCAGGGCGCTGACTTCCGCGTTTCCAAACTTTACGAAACACGGAA
ACCGAAGACCATTCATGTTGTTGCTCAGGTCGCAGACGTTTTGCAGCAGCAGTCGCTTCACGTTCGCTCG
CGTATCGGTGATTCATTCTGCTAACCAGTAAGGCAACCCCGCCAGCCTAGCCGGGTCCTCAACGACAGGA
GCACGATCATGCGCACCCGTGGCCAGGACCCAACGCTGCCCGAGATGCGCCGCGTGCGGCTGCTGGAGAT
GGCGGACGCGATGGATATGTTCTGCCAAGGGTTGGTTTGCGCATTCACAGTTCTCCGCAAGAATTGATTG
GCTCCAATTCTTGGAGTGGTGAATCCGTTAGCGAGGTGCCGCCGGCTTCCATTCAGGTCGAGGTGGCCCG
GCTCCATGCACCGCGACGCAACGCGGGGAGGCAGACAAGGTATAGGGCGGCGCCTACAATCCATGCCAAC
CCGTTCCATGTGCTCGCCGAGGCGGCATAAATCGCCGTGACGATCAGCGGTCCAATGATCGAAGTTAGGC
TGGTAAGAGCCGCGAGCGATCCTTGAAGCTGTCCCTGATGGTCGTCATCTACCTGCCTGGACAGCATGGC
CTGCAACGCGGGCATCCCGATGCCGCCGGAAGCGAGAAGAATCATAATGGGGAAGGCCATCCAGCCTCGC
GTCGCGAACGCCAGCAAGACGTAGCCCAGCGCGTCGGCCGCCATGCCGGCGATAATGGCCTGCTTCTCGC
CGAAACGTTTGGTGGCGGGACCAGTGACGAAGGCTTGAGCGAGGGCGTGCAAGATTCCGAATACCGCAAG
CGACAGGCCGATCATCGTCGCGCTCCAGCGAAAGCGGTCCTCGCCGAAAATGACCCAGAGCGCTGCCGGC
ACCTGTCCTACGAGTTGCATGATAAAGAAGACAGTCATAAGTGCGGCGACGATAGTCATGCCCCGCGCCC
ACCGGAAGGAGCTGACTGGGTTGAAGGCTCTCAAGGGCATCGGTCGAGATCCCGGTGCCTAATGAGTGAG
CTAACTTACATTAATTGCGTTGCGCTCACTGCCCGCTTTCCAGTCGGGAAACCTGTCGTGCCAGCTGCAT
TAATGAATCGGCCAACGCGCGGGGAGAGGCGGTTTGCGTATTGGGCGCCAGGGTGGTTTTTCTTTTCACC
AGTGAGACGGGCAACAGCTGATTGCCCTTCACCGCCTGGCCCTGAGAGAGTTGCAGCAAGCGGTCCACGC
TGGTTTGCCCCAGCAGGCGAAAATCCTGTTTGATGGTGGTTAACGGCGGGATATAACATGAGCTGTCTTC
GGTATCGTCGTATCCCACTACCGAGATATCCGCACCAACGCGCAGCCCGGACTCGGTAATGGCGCGCATT
GCGCCCAGCGCCATCTGATCGTTGGCAACCAGCATCGCAGTGGGAACGATGCCCTCATTCAGCATTTGCA
TGGTTTGTTGAAAACCGGACATGGCACTCCAGTCGCCTTCCCGTTCCGCTATCGGCTGAATTTGATTGCG
AGTGAGATATTTATGCCAGCCAGCCAGACGCAGACGCGCCGAGACAGAACTTAATGGGCCCGCTAACAGC
GCGATTTGCTGGTGACCCAATGCGACCAGATGCTCCACGCCCAGTCGCGTACCGTCTTCATGGGAGAAAA
TAATACTGTTGATGGGTGTCTGGTCAGAGACATCAAGAAATAACGCCGGAACATTAGTGCAGGCAGCTTC
CACAGCAATGGCATCCTGGTCATCCAGCGGATAGTTAATGATCAGCCCACTGACGCGTTGCGCGAGAAGA
TTGTGCACCGCCGCTTTACAGGCTTCGACGCCGCTTCGTTCTACCATCGACACCACCACGCTGGCACCCA
GTTGATCGGCGCGAGATTTAATCGCCGCGACAATTTGCGACGGCGCGTGCAGGGCCAGACTGGAGGTGGC
AACGCCAATCAGCAACGACTGTTTGCCCGCCAGTTGTTGTGCCACGCGGTTGGGAATGTAATTCAGCTCC
GCCATCGCCGCTTCCACTTTTTCCCGCGTTTTCGCAGAAACGTGGCTGGCCTGGTTCACCACGCGGGAAA
CGGTCTGATAAGAGACACCGGCATACTCTGCGACATCGTATAACGTTACTGGTTTCACATTCACCACCCT
GAATTGACTCTCTTCCGGGCGCTATCATGCCATACCGCGAAAGGTTTTGCGCCATTCGATGGT
